Addgene plasmid #126324: pGWB14-LYX106
Purpose: With a Nicotiana benthamiana transcription factor in PGWB14 backbone, for Agrobacterium mediated transient or stable expression corresponding transcription factor fused with a C-terminal HA tag.
Depositing lab: Silin Zhong. Depositing organization: Chinese University of Hong Kong.
Backbone
  Vector backbone: pGWB14
  Vector type: Plant Expression
  Selectable markers: Hygromycin
Growth in bacteria
  Bacterial resistance: Kanamycin, 50 μg/mL
  Growth temperature: 37°C
  Growth strain: DH5alpha
  Copy number: Low Copy
Gene/Insert
  Gene/Insert name: Niben101Scf00170g02001.1
  Species: Nicotiana benthamiana
  Promoter: CaMV 35S
  Tag / fusion protein: HA (C terminal on insert)
  Cloning method: Gibson Cloning
Terms and licenses: Academic/Nonprofit Terms; Industry Terms: Not Available to Industry
How to cite: pGWB14-LYX106 was a gift from Silin Zhong (Addgene plasmid # 126324 ; http://n2t.net/addgene:126324 ; RRID:Addgene_126324)
