[The description below was written by a language model from this plasmid's Addgene catalogue record and pLannotate feature annotations shown in this document.]
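Description:
pGWB14-LYX106 is a plant binary expression vector built on the pGWB14 backbone for Agrobacterium-mediated transient or stable expression of a Nicotiana benthamiana transcription factor (gene model Niben101Scf00170g02001.1). The backbone is a low-copy, broad-host-range IncP-type replicon. The feature table shows oriV with its trans-acting replication protein trfA, along with oriT and traJ for mobilisation, which allows maintenance in both E. coli and Agrobacterium. Bacterial selection is by kanamycin (an aphA-3 type KanR). Remnants of tetracycline resistance genes, an IS1 element and other backbone fragments are also annotated but appear to be vestigial.

Between the nopaline-type right and left T-DNA borders, the annotation shows three expression units. The main cassette has a CaMV 35S promoter driving the insert, which is flanked by attB1 and attB2 sites and followed by a 3xHA tag and NOS terminator, so the protein is made with a C-terminal HA epitope for immunodetection or immunoprecipitation. The record gives Gibson assembly as the cloning method. Part of the insert shows similarity to a rice WOX3 homeobox transcription factor, suggesting a WOX-family protein, although the record does not name the family. A second unit, 35S-driven HygR with a NOS terminator, provides hygromycin selection of transformed plant tissue. A third cassette, not mentioned in the catalogue fields, places the tomato bushy stunt virus P19 silencing suppressor under a 35S promoter with a CaMV poly(A) signal. P19 binds siRNAs and limits post-transcriptional gene silencing, which would typically boost transgene expression in agroinfiltrated leaves.
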