Features (pLannotate 1.2.2; 36 found; start..end, strand, type, name):
      3..89      -  CDS            traI (fragment): TRAI6_ECOLX - Experimental evidence at protein level: Swiss-Prot protein existence level 1. The initiation process of transfer DNA synthesis requires the interaction of at least three plasmid-specific components (TraH, I, and J) at the transfer origin resulting in the assembly of a specialised nucleoprotein complex - the relaxosome. Site- and strand-specific cleavage at the transfer origin is dependent on TraI and TraJ. From Escherichia coli.
    127..498     -  CDS            traJ: oriT-recognizing protein; traJ
    531..640     -  oriT           oriT: incP origin of transfer
    772..962     +  rep_origin     ori (fragment): high-copy-number ColE1/pMB1/pBR322/pUC origin of replication
   1321..1971    -  CDS            TetR: tetracycline resistance regulatory protein; tetR
   2077..2326    +  CDS            TcR (fragment): tetracycline efflux protein; tetA; confers resistance to tetracycline
   2436..2460    -  misc_feature   RB T-DNA repeat: right border repeat from nopaline C58 T-DNA
   2490..2508    +  misc_feature   MCS (fragment): pUC18/19 multiple cloning site
   2559..2904    +  promoter       CaMV 35S promoter: strong constitutive promoter from cauliflower mosaic virus
   2856..2902    +  promoter       minimal CaMV 35S promoter: minimal 35S promoter from cauliflower mosaic virus
   2914..2932    -  misc_feature   MCS (fragment): pUC18/19 multiple cloning site
   2943..3458    +  CDS            P19_TBSVC: Experimental evidence at protein level: Swiss-Prot protein existence level 1. Acts as a suppressor of RNA-mediated gene silencing, also known as post-transcriptional gene silencing (PTGS), a mechanism of plant viral defense that limits the accumulation of viral RNAs. Binds to short interfering RNAs (siRNAs) with high affinity. Acts as a molecular caliper to specifically select siRNAs based on the length of the duplex region of the RNA (By similarity). From Tomato bushy stunt virus (strain Cherry) (TBSV).
   3531..3707    +  polyA_signal   CaMV poly(A) signal: cauliflower mosaic virus polyadenylation signal
   4210..4551    +  promoter       CaMV 35S promoter: strong constitutive promoter from cauliflower mosaic virus
   4562..4586    +  protein_bind   attB1: mutant version of attB; recombination site for the Gateway® BP reaction BP Clonase™
   4601..4813    +  CDS            WOX3 (fragment): WOX3_ORYSJ - Experimental evidence at protein level: Swiss-Prot protein existence level 1. Transcription factor which may be involved in developmental processes. Seems to act as repressor of YAB5. From Oryza sativa subsp. japonica (Rice).
   5199..5223    -  protein_bind   attB2: mutant version of attB; recombination site for the Gateway® BP reaction BP Clonase™
   5252..5341    +  CDS            3xHA: three tandem HA epitope tags
   5375..5627    +  terminator     NOS terminator: nopaline synthase terminator and poly(A) signal
   6056..6308    -  terminator     NOS terminator: nopaline synthase terminator and poly(A) signal
   6332..6760    -  CDS            nos (fragment): DHNO_AGRT7 - Protein inferred from homology: Swiss-Prot protein existence level 3. From Agrobacterium tumefaciens (strain T37).
   6776..7801    -  CDS            HygR: aminoglycoside phosphotransferase from E. coli; aph(4)-Ia; confers resistance to hygromycin
   7811..8155    -  promoter       CaMV 35S promoter: strong constitutive promoter from cauliflower mosaic virus
   7812..7858    -  promoter       minimal CaMV 35S promoter: minimal 35S promoter from cauliflower mosaic virus
   8293..8448    +  CDS            lacZα (fragment) (sequence partly withheld): LacZα fragment of β-galactosidase; lacZ fragment
   8446..8746    +  rep_origin     M13 ori (fragment) (sequence partly withheld): M13 bacteriophage origin of replication; arrow indicates direction of (+) strand synthesis
   8747..8877    +  CDS            lacI (fragment): lac repressor; lacI; The lac repressor binds to the lac operator to inhibit transcription in E. coli. This inhibition can be relieved by adding lactose or isopropyl-β-D-thiogalactopyranoside (IPTG).
   8931..8955    -  misc_feature   LB T-DNA repeat: left border repeat from nopaline C58 T-DNA
  10412..10531   -  CDS            tetR (fragment): TETR1_ECOLX - Experimental evidence at protein level: Swiss-Prot protein existence level 1. TetR is the repressor of the tetracycline resistance element; its N-terminal region forms a helix-turn-helix structure and binds DNA. Binding of tetracycline to TetR reduces the repressor affinity for the tetracycline resistance gene (tetA) promoter operator sites. From Escherichia coli.
  10551..11699   -  CDS            trfA: trans-acting replication protein that binds to and activates oriV
  11998..12792   -  CDS            KanR: aminoglycoside phosphotransferase; aphA-3; confers resistance to kanamycin
  12984..13751   +  mobile_element IS1: prokaryotic transposable element IS1
  13760..13909   -  CDS            satA (fragment): STA_BACSU - Also known as yyaR. Experimental evidence at protein level: Swiss-Prot protein existence level 1. Involved in resistance to streptothricin, a broad-spectrum antibiotic produced by streptomycetes. Detoxifies streptothricin via acetylation of the beta amino group of the first beta-lysyl moiety of streptothricin. From Bacillus subtilis (strain 168).
  13908..14102   -  CDS            satA (fragment): STA_BACSU - Also known as yyaR. Experimental evidence at protein level: Swiss-Prot protein existence level 1. Involved in resistance to streptothricin, a broad-spectrum antibiotic produced by streptomycetes. Detoxifies streptothricin via acetylation of the beta amino group of the first beta-lysyl moiety of streptothricin. From Bacillus subtilis (strain 168).
  14105..14380   -  CDS            klaC (fragment): KLAC_ECOLX - Also known as telB. Protein predicted: Swiss-Prot protein existence level 4. Belongs to the kla operon, which is associated with cryptic tellurite resistance, and IncW plasmid fertility inhibition. From Escherichia coli.
  14444..15075   -  rep_origin     oriV: incP origin of replication
>Addgene plasmid #126324 | pGWB14-LYX106 | addgene full sequence | sequence record 247094 | Addgene NGS Result
TCGGTCTTGCCTTGCTCGTCGGTGATGTACTTCACCAGCTCCGCGAAGTCGCTCTTCTTGATGGAGCGCA
TGGGGACGTGCTTGGCAATCACGCGCACCCCCCGGCCGTTTTAGCGGCTAAAAAAGTCATGGCTCTGCCC
TCGGGCGGACCACGCCCATCATGACCTTGCCAAGCTCGTCCTGCTTCTCTTCGATCTTCGCCAGCAGGGC
GAGGATCGTGGCATCACCGAACCGCGCCGTGCGCGGGTCGTCGGTGAGCCAGAGTTTCAGCAGGCCGCCC
AGGCGGCCCAGGTCGCCATTGATGCGGGCCAGCTCGCGGACGTGCTCATAGTCCACGACGCCCGTGATTT
TGTAGCCCTGGCCGACGGCCAGCAGGTAGGCCGACAGGCTCATGCCGGCCGCCGCCGCCTTTTCCTCAAT
CGCTCTTCGTTCGTCTGGAAGGCAGTACACCTTGATAGGTGGGCTGCCCTTCCTGGTTGGCTTGGTTTCA
TCAGCCATCCGCTTGCCCTCATCTGTTACGCCGGCGGTAGCCGGCCAGCCTCGCAGAGCAGGATTCCCGT
TGAGCACCGCCAGGTGCGAATAAGGGACAGTGAAGAAGGAACACCCGCTCGCGGGTGGGCCTACTTCACC
TATCCTGCCCGGCTGACGCCGTTGGATACACCAAGGAAAGTCTACACGAACCCTTTGGCAAAATCCTGTA
TATCGTGCGAAAAAGGATGGATATACCGAAAAAATCGCTATAATGACCCCGAAGCAGGGTTATGCAGCGG
AAAAGCGCCACGCTTCCCGAAGGGAGAAAGGCGGACAGGTATCCGGTAAGCGGCAGGGTCGGAACAGGAG
AGCGCACGAGGGAGCTTCCAGGGGGAAACGCCTGGTATCTTTATAGTCCTGTCGGGTTTCGCCACCTCTG
ACTTGAGCGTCGATTTTTGTGATGCTCGTCAGGGGGGCGGAGCCTATGGAAAAACGCCAGCAACGCGGCC
TTTTTACGGTTCCTGGCCTTTTGCTGGCCTTTTGCTCACATGTTCTTTCCTGCGTTATCCCCTGATTCTG
TGGATAACCGTATTACCGCCTTTGAGTGAGCTGATACCGCTCGCCGCAGCCGAACGACCGAGCGCAGCGA
GTCAGTGAGCGAGGAAGCGGAAGAGCGCCAGAAGGCCGCCAGAGAGGCCGAGCGCGGCCGTGAGGCTTGG
ACGCTAGGGCAGGGCATGAAAAAGCCCGTAGCGGGCTGCTACGGGCGTCTGACGCGGTGGAAAGGGGGAG
GGGATGTTGTCTACATGGCTCTGCTGTAGTGAGTGGGTTGCGCTCCGGCAGCGGTCCTGATCAATCGTCA
CCCTTTCTCGGTCCTTCAACGTTCCTGACAACGAGCCTCCTTTTCGCCAATCCATCGACAATCACCGCGA
GTCCCTGCTCGAACGCTGCGTCCGGACCGGCTTCGTCGAAGGCGTCTATCGCGGCCCGCAACAGCGGCGA
GAGCGGAGCCTGTTCAACGGTGCCGCCGCGCTCGCCGGCATCGCTGTCGCCGGCCTGCTCCTCAAGCACG
GCCCCAACAGTGAAGTAGCTGATTGTCATCAGCGCATTGACGGCGTCCCCGGCCGAAAAACCCGCCTCGC
AGAGGAAGCGAAGCTGCGCGTCGGCCGTTTCCATCTGCGGTGCGCCCGGTCGCGTGCCGGCATGGATGCG
CGCGCCATCGCGGTAGGCGAGCAGCGCCTGCCTGAAGCTGCGGGCATTCCCGATCAGAAATGAGCGCCAG
TCGTCGTCGGCTCTCGGCACCGAATGCGTATGATTCTCCGCCAGCATGGCTTCGGCCAGTGCGTCGAGCA
GCGCCCGCTTGTTCCTGAAGTGCCAGTAAAGCGCCGGCTGCTGAACCCCCAACCGTTCCGCCAGTTTGCG
TGTCGTCAGACCGTCTACGCCGACCTCGTTCAACAGGTCCAGGGCGGCACGGATCACTGTATTCGGCTGC
AACTTTGTCATGCTTGACACTTTATCACTGATAAACATAATATGTCCACCAACTTATCAGTGATAAAGAA
TCCGCGCGTTCAATCGGACCAGCGGAGGCTGGTCCGGAGGCCAGACGTGAAACCCAACATACCCCTGATC
GTAATTCTGAGCACTGTCGCGCTCGACGCTGTCGGCATCGGCCTGATTATGCCGGTGCTGCCGGGCCTCC
TGCGCGATCTGGTTCACTCGAACGACGTCACCGCCCACTATGGCATTCTGCTGGCGCTGTATGCGTTGGT
GCAATTTGCCTGCGCACCTGTGCTGGGCGCGCTGTCGGATCGTTTCGGGCGGCGGCCAATCTTGCTCGTC
TCGCTGGCCGGCGCCAGATCTGGGGAACCCTGTGGTTGGCATGCACATACAAATGGACGAACGGATAAAC
CTTTTCACGCCCTTTTAAATATCCGATTATTCTAATAAACGCTCTTTTCTCTTAGGTTTACCCGCCAATA
TATCCTGTCAAACACTGATAGTTTAAACGTTGCGATTAAGAATTCGAGCTCGGTACCCCCCTACTCCAAA
AATGTCAAAGATACAGTCTCAGAAGACCAAAGGGCTATTGAGACTTTTCAACAAAGGGTAATTTCGGGAA
ACCTCCTCGGATTCCATTGCCCAGCTATCTGTCACTTCATCGAAAGGACAGTAGAAAAGGAAGGTGGCTC
CTACAAATGCCATCATTGCGATAAAGGAAAGGCTATCATTCAAGATGCCTCTGCCGACAGTGGTCCCAAA
GATGGACCCCCACCCACGAGGAGCATCGTGGAAAAAGAAGACGTTCCAACCACGTCTTCAAAGCAAGTGG
ATTGATGTGACATCTCCACTGACGTAAGGGATGACGCACAATCCCACTATCCTTCGCAAGACCCTTCCTC
TATATAAGGAAGTTCATTTCATTTGGAGAGGACAGCCCAAGCTTCGACTCTAGAGGATCCCCTTAAATCG
ATATGGAACGAGCTATACAAGGAAACGACGCTAGGGAACAAGCTAACAGTGAACGTTGGGATGGAGGATC
AGGAGGTACCACTTCTCCCTTCAAACTTCCTGACGAAAGTCCGAGTTGGACTGAGTGGCGGCTACATAAC
GATGAGACGAATTCGAATCAAGATAATCCCCTTGGTTTCAAGGAAAGCTGGGGTTTCGGGAAAGTTGTAT
TTAAGAGATATCTCAGATACGACAGGACGGAAGCTTCACTGCACAGAGTCCTTGGATCTTGGACGGGAGA
TTCGGTTAACTATGCAGCATCTCGATTTTTCGGTTTCGACCAGATCGGATGTACCTATAGTATTCGGTTT
CGAGGAGTTAGTATCACCGTTTCTGGAGGGTCTCGAACTCTTCAGCATCTCTGTGAGATGGCAATTCGGT
CTAAGCAAGAACTGCTACAGCTTGCCCCAATCGAAGTGGAAAGTAATGTATCAAGAGGATGCCCTGAAGG
TACTCAAACCTTCGAAAAAGAAAGCGAGTAAGTCGAGGGCGAGCTCGAATTCGGTACGCTGAAATCACCA
GTCTCTCTCTACAAATCTATCTCTCTCTATTTTCTCCATAAATAATGTGTGAGTAGTTTCCCGATAAGGG
AAATTAGGGTTCTTATAGGGTTTCGCTCATGTGTTGAGCATATAAGAAACCCTTAGTATGTATTTGTATT
TGTAAAATACTTCTATCAATAAAATTTCTAATTCCTAAAACCAAAATCCAGTACTAAAATCCAGATCTCC
CTGCAGGTCCCCAGATTAGCCTTTTCAATTTCAGAAAGAATGCTAACCCACAGATGGTTAGAGAGGCTTA
CGCAGCAGGTCTCATCAAGACGATCTACCCGAGCAATAATCTCCAGGAAATCAAATACCTTCCCAAGAAG
GTTAAAGATGCAGTCAAAAGATTCAGGACTAACTGCATCAAGAACACAGAGAAAGATATATTTCTCAAGA
TCAGAAGTACTATTCCAGTATGGACGATTCAAGGCTTGCTTCACAAACCAAGGCAAGTAATAGAGATTGG
AGTCTCTAAAAAGGTAGTTCCCACTGAATCAAAGGCCATGGAGTCAAAGATTCAAATAGAGGACCTAACA
GAACTCGCCGTAAAGACTGGCGAACAGTTCATACAGAGTCTCTTACGACTCAATGACAAGAAGAAAATCT
TCGTCAACATGGTGGAGCACGACACACTTGTCTACTCCAAAAATATCAAAGATACAGTCTCAGAAGACCA
AAGGGCAATTGAGACTTTTCAACAAAGGGTAATATCCGGAAACCTCCTCGGATTCCATTGCCCAGCTATC
TGTCACTTTATTGTGAAGATAGTGGAAAAGGAAGGTGGCTCCTACAAATGCCATCATTGCGATAAAGGAA
AGGCCATCGTTGAAGATGCCTCTGCCGACAGTGGTCCCAAAGATGGACCCCCACCCACGAGGAGCATCGT
GGAAAAAGAAGACGTTCCAACCACGTCTTCAAAGCAAGTGGATTGATGTGATATCTCCACTGACGTAAGG
GATGACGCACAATCCCACTATCCTTCGCAAGACCCTTCCTCTATATAAGGAAGTTCATTTCATTTGGAGA
GAACACGGGGGACAAGTTTGTACAAAAAAGCAGGCTCCACCACTAGTATGCCTCGACCAAGATGGAGTCC
AACACCACAACAGCTGATGATTTTACAAGATTTGTATAGAAAAGGGTTGAGAAATCCAACTTCTTCTCAA
GTACAAAAGATCACAGGTCACCTTTCTCTTTTTGGAAAGATTCAATGCAAGAATGTTTTTTACTGGTTTC
AAAATCTCAAAGCTAGAGACAGGCAAAAGCTAAGAAAACAGCTGCTTCACCAAATAGAGAAAAACCCTAC
TAAAGATAATGATAATACTCAATTACCTCTTTTCATCAACAACACCAACAGCAACGACGTCGTTCACTTC
GTTGATAATTATCCTTCTTTTCTTCCTAATGTCCATACACTTTACCCTCATTCTCCTACTATACTTCTTC
ATCAGACTGAAGGAAAGGAGACATCGTCAGCTCAAATGATGAACAACGTTGGGAAAGTGGATCTTCGTTT
AACAGAGAATGATATGATGAGAACAAATATTCAAGGTTGGGTATTGATGATGAGAGACAATATGGGTCAA
ATTTCTATTCCCTGTTGCAGCAACGTTAGACCCCTCGAAACCCTACAACTCTTCCCTGTCAAAGAAACCG
GAGTTAAGGAGCCCGGGGACCCAGCTTTCTTGTACAAAGTGGTTGATAACAGCGGGTTAATTAACATCTT
TTACCCATACGATGTTCCTGACTATGCGGGCTATCCCTATGACGTCCCGGACTATGCAGGATCCTATCCA
TATGACGTTCCAGATTACGCTGCTCAGTGCAGCGCTTAGAGCTCGAATTTCCCCGATCGTTCAAACATTT
GGCAATAAAGTTTCTTAAGATTGAATCCTGTTGCCGGTCTTGCGATGATTATCATATAATTTCTGTTGAA
TTACGTTAAGCATGTAATAATTAACATGTAATGCATGACGTTATTTATGAGATGGGTTTTTATGATTAGA
GTCCCGCAATTATACATTTAATACGCGATAGAAAACAAAATATAGCGCGCAAACTAGGATAAATTATCGC
GCGCGGTGTCATCTATGTTACTAGATCGGGAATTAGCTTCATCAACGCAAGACATGCGCACGACCGTCTG
ACAGGAGAGGAATTTCCGACGAGCACAGAAAGGACTTGCTCTTGGACGTAGGCCTATTTCTCAGGCACAT
GTATCAAGTGTTCGGACGTGGGTTTTCGATGGTGTATCAGCCGCCGCCAACTGGGAGATGAGGAGGCTTT
CTTGGGGGGCAGTCAGCAGTTCATTTCACAAGACAGAGGAACTTGTAAGGAGATGCACTGATTTATCTTG
GCGCAAACCAGCAGGACGAATTAGTGGGAATAGCCCGCGAATATCTAAGTTATGCCTGTCGGCATGAGCA
GAAACTTCCAATTCGAAACAGTTTGGAGAGGTTGTTTTTGGGCATACCTTTTGTTAGTCAGCCTCTCGAT
TGCTCATCGTCATTACACAGTACCGAAGTTTGATCGATCTAGTAACATAGATGACACCGCGCGCGATAAT
TTATCCTAGTTTGCGCGCTATATTTTGTTTTCTATCGCGTATTAAATGTATAATTGCGGGACTCTAATCA
TAAAAACCCATCTCATAAATAACGTCATGCATTACATGTTAATTATTACATGCTTAACGTAATTCAACAG
AAATTATATGATAATCATCGCAAGACCGGCAACAGGATTCAATCTTAAGAAACTTTATTGCCAAATGTTT
GAACGATCTGCTTCGACGCACTCCTTCTTTACTCCACCATCTCGTCCTTATTGAAAACGTGGGTAGCACC
AAAACGAATCAAGTCGCTGGAACTGAAGTTACCAATCACGCTGGATGATTTGCCAGTTGGATTAATCTTG
CCTTTCCCCGCATGAATAATATTGATGAATGCATGCGTGAGGGGTATTTCGATTTTGGCAATAGCTGCAA
TTGCCGCGACATCCTCCAACGAGCATAATTCTTCAGAAAAATAGCGATGTTCCATGTTGTCAGGGCATGC
ATGATGCACGTTATGAGGTGACGGTGCTAGGCAGTATTCCCTCAAAGTTTCATAGTCAGTATCATATTCA
TCATTGCATTCCTGCAAGAGAGAATTGAGACGCAATCCACACGCTGCGGCAACCTTCCGGCGTTCGTGGT
CTATTTGCTCTTGGACGTTGCAAACGTAAGTGTTGGATCCCGGTCGGCATCTACTCTATTCCTTTGCCCT
CGGACGAGTGCTGGGGCGTCGGTTTCCACTATCGGCGAGTACTTCTACACAGCCATCGGTCCAGACGGCC
GCGCTTCTGCGGGCGATTTGTGTACGCCCGACAGTCCCGGCTCCGGATCGGACGATTGCGTCGCATCGAC
CCTGCGCCCAAGCTGCATCATCGAAATTGCCGTCAACCAAGCTCTGATAGAGTTGGTCAAGACCAATGCG
GAGCATATACGCCCGGAGCCGCGGCGATCCTGCAAGCTCCGGATGCCTCCGCTCGAAGTAGCGCGTCTGC
TGCTCCATACAAGCCAACCACGGCCTCCAGAAGAAGATGTTGGCGACCTCGTATTGGGAATCCCCGAACA
TCGCCTCGCTCCAGTCAATGACCGCTGTTATGCGGCCATTGTCCGTCAGGACATTGTTGGAGCCGAAATC
CGCGTGCACGAGGTGCCGGACTTCGGGGCAGTCCTCGGCCCAAAGCATCAGCTCATCGAGAGCCTGCGCG
ACGGACGCACTGACGGTGTCGTCCATCACAGTTTGCCAGTGATACACATGGGGATCAGCAATCGCGCATA
TGAAATCACGCCATGTAGTGTATTGACCGATTCCTTGCGGTCCGAATGGGCCGAACCCGCTCGTCTGGCT
AAGATCGGCCGCAGCGATCGCATCCATGGCCTCCGCGACCGGCTGCAGAACAGCGGGCAGTTCGGTTTCA
GGCAGGTCTTGCAACGTGACACCCTGTGCACGGCGGGAGATGCAATAGGTCAGGCTCTCGCTGAATTCCC
CAATGTCAAGCACTTCCGGAATCGGGAGCGCGGCCGATGCAAAGTGCCGATAAACATAACGATCTTTGTA
GAAACCATCGGCGCAGCTATTTACCCGCAGGACATATCCACGCCCTCCTACATCGAAGCTGAAAGCACGA
GATTCTTCGCCCTCCGAGAGCTGCATCAGGTCGGAGACGCTGTCGAACTTTTCGATCAGAAACTTCTCGA
CAGACGTCGCGGTGAGTTCAGGCTTTTTCATATCGGGGTCGTCCTCTCCAAATGAAATGAACTTCCTTAT
ATAGAGGAAGGGTCTTGCGAAGGATAGTGGGATTGTGCGTCATCCCTTACGTCAGTGGAGATATCACATC
AATCCACTTGCTTTGAAGACGTGGTTGGAACGTCTTCTTTTTCCACGATGCTCCTCGTGGGTGGGGGTCC
ATCTTTGGGACCACTGTCGGCAGAGGCATCTTGAACGATAGCCTTTCCTTTATCGCAATGATGGCATTTG
TAGGTGCCACCTTCCTTTTCTACTGTCCTTTTGATGAAGTGACAGATAGCTGGGCAATGGAATCCGAGGA
GGTTTCCCGATATTACCCTTTGTTGAAAAGTCTCAATAGCCCTTTGGTCTTCTGAGACTGTATCTTTGAT
ATTCTTGGAGTAGACGAGAGTGTCGTGCTCCACCATGTTGACGGATCTCTAGGACGCGTCGACGCGTCGA
CGCGTCGACGCGTCGACGCGTCCTAGAAGCTAATTCACTGGCCGTCGTTTTACAACGTCGTGACTGGGAA
AACCCTGGCGTTACCCAACTTAATCGCCTTGCAGCACATCCCCCTTTCGCCAGCTGGCGTAATAGCGAAG
AGGCCCGCACCGATCGCCCTTCCCAACAGTTGCGCAGCCTGAATG
[44 nt withheld, positions 8446-8489]
C
[141 nt withheld, positions 8491-8631]
CCTTTGACGTTGGAGTCCACGTTCTTT
[37 nt withheld, positions 8659-8695]
ACCCTATCTCGGGCTATTCTTTTGATTTATAAGGGATTTTGCCGATTTCGGAACCACCATCAAACAGGAT
TTTCGCCTGCTGGGGCAAACCAGCGTGGACCGCTTGCTGCAACTCTCTCAGGGCCAGGCGGTGAAGGGCA
ATCAGCTGTTGCCCGTCTCACTGGTGAAAAGAAAAACCACCCCAGTACATTAAAAACGTCCGCAATGTGT
TATTAAGTTGTCTAAGCGTCAATTTGTTTACACCACAATATATCCTGCCACCAGCCAGCCAACAGCTCCC
CGACCGGCAGCTCGGCACAAAATCACCACTCGATACAGGCAGCCCATCAGTCCGGGACGGCGTCAGCGGG
AGAGCCGTTGTAAGGCGGCAGACTTTGCTCATGTTACCGATGCTATTCGGAAGAACGGCAACTAAGCTGC
CGGGTTTGAAACACGGATGATCTCGCGGAGGGTAGCATGTTGATTGTAACGATGACAGAGCGTTGCTGCC
TGTGATCAAATATCATCTCCCTCGCAGAGATCCGAATTATCAGCCTTCTTATTCATTTCTCGCTTAACCG
TGACAGGCTGTCGATCTTGAGAACTATGCCGACATAATAGGAAATCGCTGGATAAAGCCGCTGAGGAAGC
TGAGTGGCGCTATTTCTTTAGAAGTGAACGTTGACGATATCAACTCCCCTATCCATTGCTCACCGAATGG
TACAGGTCGGGGACCCGAAGTTCCGACTGTCGGCCTGATGCATCCCCGGCTGATCGACCCCAGATCTGGG
GCTGAGAAAGCCCAGTAAGGAAACAACTGTAGGTTCGAGTCGCGAGATCCCCCGGAACCAAAGGAAGTAG
GTTAAACCCGCTCCGATCAGGCCGAGCCACGCCAGGCCGAGAACATTGGTTCCTGTAGGCATCGGGATTG
GCGGATCAAACACTAAAGCTACTGGAACGAGCAGAAGTCCTCCGGCCGCCAGTTGCCAGGCGGTAAAGGT
GAGCAGAGGCACGGGAGGTTGCCACTTGCGGGTCAGCACGGTTCCGAACGCCATGGAAACCGCCCCCGCC
AGGCCCGCTGCGACGCCGACAGGATCTAGCGCTGCGTTTGGTGTCAACACCAACAGCGCCACGCCCGCAG
TTCCGCAAATAGCCCCCAGGACCGCCATCAATCGTATCGGGCTACCTAGCAGAGCGGCAGAGATGAACAC
GACCATCAGCGGCTGCACAGCGCCTACCGTCGCCGCGACCCCGCCCGGCAGGCGGTAGACCGAAATAAAC
AACAAGCTCCAGAATAGCGAAATATTAAGTGCGCCGAGGATGAAGATGCGCATCCACCAGATTCCCGTTG
GAATCTGTCGGACGATCATCACGAGCAATAAACCCGCCGGCAACGCCCGCAGCAGCATACCGGCGACCCC
TCGGCCTCGCTGTTCGGGCTCCACGAAAACGCCGGACAGATGCGCCTTGTGAGCGTCCTTGGGGCCGTCC
TCCTGTTTGAAGACCGACAGCCCAATGATCTCGCCGTCGATGTAGGCGCCGAATGCCACGGCATCTCGCA
ACCGTTCAGCGAACGCCTCCATGGGCTTTTTCTCCTCGTGCTCGTAAACGGACCCGAACATCTCTGGAGC
TTTCTTCAGGGCCGACAATCGGATCTCGCGGAAATCCTGCACGTCGGCCGCTCCAAGCCGTCGAATCTGA
GCCTTAATCACAATTGTCAATTTTAATCCTCTGTTTATCGGCAGTTCGTAGAGCGCGCCGTGCGTCCCGA
GCGATACTGAGCGAAGCAAGTGCGTCGAGCAGTGCCCGCTTGTTCCTGAAATGCCAGTAAAGCGCTGGCT
GCTGAACCCCCAGCCGGAACTGACCCCACAAGGCCCTAGCGTTTGCAATGCACCAGGTCATCATTGACCC
AGGCGTGTTCCACCAGGCCGCTGCCTCGCAACTCTTCGCAGGCTTCGCCGACCTGCTCGCGCCACTTCTT
CACGCGGGTGGAATCCGATCCGCACATGAGGCGGAAGGTTTCCAGCTTGAGCGGGTACGGCTCCCGGTGC
GAGCTGAAATAGTCGAACATCCGTCGGGCCGTCGGCGACAGCTTGCGGTACTTCTCCCATATGAATTTCG
TGTAGTGGTCGCCAGCAAACAGCACGACGATTTCCTCGTCGATCAGGACCTGGCAACGGGACGTTTTCTT
GCCACGGTCCAGGACGCGGAAGCGGTGCAGCAGCGACACCGATTCCAGGTGCCCAACGCGGTCGGACGTG
AAGCCCATCGCCGTCGCCTGTAGGCGCGACAGGCATTCCTCGGCCTTCGTGTAATACCGGCCATTGATCG
ACCAGCCCAGGTCCTGGCAAAGCTCGTAGAACGTGAAGGTGATCGGCTCGCCGATAGGGGTGCGCTTCGC
GTACTCCAACACCTGCTGCCACACCAGTTCGTCATCGTCGGCCCGCAGCTCGACGCCGGTGTAGGTGATC
TTCACGTCCTTGTTGACGTGGAAAATGACCTTGTTTTGCAGCGCCTCGCGCGGGATTTTCTTGTTGCGCG
TGGTGAACAGGGCAGAGCGGGCCGTGTCGTTTGGCATCGCTCGCATCGTGTCCGGCCACGGCGCAATATC
GAACAAGGAAAGCTGCATTTCCTTGATCTGCTGCTTCGTGTGTTTCAGCAACGCGGCCTGCTTGGCCTCG
CTGACCTGTTTTGCCAGGTCCTCGCCGGCGGTTTTTCGCTTCTTGGTCGTCATAGTTCCTCGCGTGTCGA
TGGTCATCGACTTCGCCAAACCTGCCGCCTCCTGTTCGAGACGACGCGAACGCTCCACGGCGGCCGATGG
CGCGGGCAGGGCAGGGGGAGCCAGTTGCACGCTGTCGCGCTCGATCTTGGCCGTAGCTTGCTGGACCATC
GAGCCGACGGACTGGAAGGTTTCGCGGGGCGCACGCATGACGGTGCGGCTTGCGATGGTTTCGGCATCCT
CGGCGGAAAACCCCGCGTCGATCAGTTCTTGCCTGTATGCCTTCCGGTCAAACGTCCGATTCATTCACCC
TCCTTGCGGGATTGCCCCGACTCACGCCGGGGCAATGTGCCCTTATTCCTGATTTGACCCGCCTGGTGCC
TTGGTGTCCAGATAATCCACCTTATCGGCAATGAAGTCGGTCCCGTAGACCGTCTGGCCGTCCTTCTCGT
ACTTGGTATTCCGAATCTTGCCCTGCACGAATACCAGCGACCCCTTGCCCAAATACTTGCCGTGGGCCTC
GGCCTGAGAGCCAAAACACTTGATGCGGAAGAAGTCGGTGCGCTCCTGCTTGTCGCCGGCATCGTTGCGC
CACATCTAGGTACTAAAACAATTCATCCAGTAAAATATAATATTTTATTTTCTCCCAATCAGGCTTGATC
CCCAGTAAGTCAAAAAATAGCTCGACATACTGTTCTTCCCCGATATCCTCCCTGATCGACCGGACGCAGA
AGGCAATGTCATACCACTTGTCCGCCCTGCCGCTTCTCCCAAGATCAATAAAGCCACTTACTTTGCCATC
TTTCACAAAGATGTTGCTGTCTCCCAGGTCGCCGTGGGAAAAGACAAGTTCCTCTTCGGGCTTTTCCGTC
TTTAAAAAATCATACAGCTCGCGCGGATCTTTAAATGGAGTGTCTTCTTCCCAGTTTTCGCAATCCACAT
CGGCCAGATCGTTATTCAGTAAGTAATCCAATTCGGCTAAGCGGCTGTCTAAGCTATTCGTATAGGGACA
ATCCGATATGTCGATGGAGTGAAAGAGCCTGATGCACTCCGCATACAGCTCGATAATCTTTTCAGGGCTT
TGTTCATCTTCATACTCTTCCGAGCAAAGGACGCCATCGGCCTCACTCATGAGCAGATTGCTCCAGCCAT
CATGCCGTTCAAAGTGCAGGACCTTTGGAACAGGCAGCTTTCCTTCCAGCCATAGCATCATGTCCTTTTC
CCGTTCCACATCATAGGTGGTCCCTTTATACCGGCTGTCCGTCATTTTTAAATATAGGTTTTCATTTTCT
CCCACCAGCTTATATACCTTAGCAGGAGACATTCCTTCCGTATCTTTTACGCAGCGGTATTTTTCGATCA
GTTTTTTCAATTCCGGTGATATTCTCATTTTAGCCATTTATTATTTCCTTCCTCTTTTCTACAGTATTTA
AAGATACCCCAAGAAGCTAATTATAACAAGACGAACTCCAATTCACTGTTCCTTGCATTCTAAAACCTTA
AATACCAGAAAACAGCTTTTTCAAAGTTGTTTTCAAAGTTGGCGTATAACATAGTATCGACGGAGCCGAT
TTTGAAACCACAATTATGGGTGATGCTGCCAACTTACTGATTTAGTGTATGATGGTGTTTTTGAGGTGCT
CCAGTGGCTTCTGTTTCTATCAGCTGTCCCTCCTGTTCAGCTACTGACGGGGTGGTGCGTAACGGCAAAA
GCACCGCCGGACATCAGCGCTATCTCTGCTCTCACTGCCGTAAAACATGGCAACTGCAGTTCACTTACAC
CGCTTCTCAACCCGGTACGCACCAGAAAATCATTGATATGGCCATGAATGGCGTTGGATGCCGGGCAACA
GCCCGCATTATGGGCGTTGGCCTCAACACGATTTTACGTCACTTAAAAAACTCAGGCCGCAGTCGGTAAC
CTCGCGCATACAGCCGGGCAGTGACGTCATCGTCTGCGCGGAAATGGACGAACAGTGGGGCTATGTCGGG
GCTAAATCGCGCCAGCGCTGGCTGTTTTACGCGTATGACAGTCTCCGGAAGACGGTTGTTGCGCACGTAT
TCGGTGAACGCACTATGGCGACGCTGGGGCGTCTTATGAGCCTGCTGTCACCCTTTGACGTGGTGATATG
GATGACGGATGGCTGGCCGCTGTATGAATCCCGCCTGAAGGGAAAGCTGCACGTAATCAGCAAGCGATAT
ACGCAGCGAATTGAGCGGCATAACCTGAATCTGAGGCAGCACCTGGCACGGCTGGGACGGAAGTCGCTGT
CGTTCTCAAAATCGGTGGAGCTGCATGACAAAGTCATCGGGCATTATCTGAACATAAAACACTATCAATA
AGTTGGAGTCATTACCCAATTATGATAGAATTTACAAGCTATAAGGTTATTGTCCTGGGTTTCAAGCATT
AGTCCATGCAAGTTTTTATGCTTTGCCCATTCTATAGATATATTGATAAGCGCGCTGCCTATGCCTTGCC
CCCTGAAATCCTTACATACGGCGATATCTTCTATATAAAAGATATATTATCTTATCAGTATTGTCAATAT
ATTCAAGGCAATCTGCCTCCTCATCCTCTTCATCCTCTTCGTCTTGGTAGCTTTTTAAATATGGCGCTTC
ATAGAGTAATTCTGTAAAGGTCCAATTCTCGTTTTCATACCTCGGTATAATCTTACCTATCACCTCAAAT
GGTTCGCTGGGTTTATCGCACCCCCGAACACGAGCACGGCACCCGCGACCACTATGCCAAGAATGCCCAA
GGTAAAAATTGCCGGCCCCGCCATGAAGTCCGTGAATGCCCCGACGGCCGAAGTGAAGGGCAGGCCGCCA
CCCAGGCCGCCGCCCTCACTGCCCGGCACCTGGTCGCTGAATGTCGATGCCAGCACCTGCGGCACGTCAA
TGCTTCCGGGCGTCGCGCTCGGGCTGATCGCCCATCCCGTTACTGCCCCGATCCCGGCAATGGCAAGGAC
TGCCAGCGCTGCCATTTTTGGGGTGAGGCCGTTCGCGGCCGAGGGGCGCAGCCCCTGGGGGGATGGGAGG
CCCGCGTTAGCGGGCCGGGAGGGTTCGAGAAGGGGGGGCACCCCCCTTCGGCGTGCGCGGTCACGCGCAC
AGGGCGCAGCCCTGGTTAAAAACAAGGTTTATAAATATTGGTTTAAAAGCAGGTTAAAAGACAGGTTAGC
GGTGGCCGAAAAACGGGCGGAAACCCTTGCAAATGCTGGATTTTCTGCCTGTGGACAGCCCCTCAAATGT
CAATAGGTGCGCCCCTCATCTGTCAGCACTCTGCCCCTCAAGTGTCAAGGATCGCGCCCCTCATCTGTCA
GTAGTCGCGCCCCTCAAGTGTCAATACCGCAGGGCACTTATCCCCAGGCTTGTCCACATCATCTGTGGGA
AACTCGCGTAAAATCAGGCGTTTTCGCCGATTTGCGAGGCTGGCCAGCTCCACGTCGCCGGCCGAAATCG
AGCCTGCCCCTCATCTGTCAACGCCGCGCCGGGTGAGTCGGCCCCTCAAGTGTCAACGTCCGCCCCTCAT
CTGTCAGTGAGGGCCAAGTTTTCCGCGAGGTATCCACAACGCCGGCGGCCGCGGTGTCTCGCACACGGCT
TCGACGGCGTTTCTGGCGCGTTTGCAGGGCCATAGACGGCCGCCAGCCCAGCGGCGAGGGCAACCAGCCC
GGTGAGCGTCGGAAAGGCGC
