>Addgene plasmid #126324 | pGWB14-LYX106 | depositor partial sequence | sequence record 249078 | Niben101Scf00170g02001.1
ATGCCTCGACCAAGATGGAGTCCAACACCACAACAGCTGATGATTTTACAAGATTTGTATAGAAAAGGGT
TGAGAAATCCAACTTCTTCTCAAGTACAAAAGATCACAGGTCACCTTTCTCTTTTTGGAAAGATTCAATG
CAAGAATGTTTTTTACTGGTTTCAAAATCTCAAAGCTAGAGACAGGCAAAAGCTAAGAAAACAGCTGCTT
CACCAAATAGAGAAAAACCCTACTAAAGATAATGATAATACTCAATTACCTCTTTTCATCAACAACACCA
ACAGCAACGACGTCGTTCACTTCGTTGATAATTATCCTTCTTTTCTTCCTAATGTCCATACACTTTACCC
TCATTCTCCTACTATACTTCTTCATCAGACTGAAGGAAAGGAGACATCGTCAGCTCAAATGATGAACAAC
GTTGGGAAAGTGGATCTTCGTTTAACAGAGAATGATATGATGAGAACAAATATTCAAGGTTGGGTATTGA
TGATGAGAGACAATATGGGTCAAATTTCTATTCCCTGTTGCAGCAACGTTAGACCCCTCGAAACCCTACA
ACTCTTCCCTGTCAAAGAAACCGGAGTTAAGGAGCCCGGGGACCCAGCTTTCTTGTACAAAGTGGTTGAT
AACAGCGGGTTAATTAACATCTTTTACCCATACGATGTTCCTGACTATGCGGGCTATCCCTATGACGTCC
CGGACTATGCAGGATCCTATCCATATGACGTTMCAGATWAYKMKGYTYAGTGCAGCGCTTAG
